Addgene plasmid #180355: pTRIP TRE BI_GFP11-14-SEPT7 Gmut1_SEPT9_i1 Gmut-14-GFP10
Purpose: mammalian co-expression of human SEPT9_i1 Gmut fused to GFP10 and of human SEPT7 Gmut1 fused to GFP11
Depositing lab: Manos Mavrakis. Publication: Human septins organize as octamer-based filaments and mediate actin-membrane anchoring in cells. Martins CS, Taveneau C, Castro-Linares G, Baibakov M, Buzhinsky N, Eroles M, Milanovic V, Omi S, Pedelacq JD, Iv F, Bouillard L, Llewellyn A, Gomes M, Belhabib M, Kuzmic M, Verdier-Pinard P, Lee S, Badache A, Kumar S, Chandre C, Brasselet S, Rico F, Rossier O, Koenderink GH, Wenger J, Cabantous S, Mavrakis M. J Cell Biol. 2023 Mar 6;222(3):e202203016. doi: 10.1083/jcb.202203016. Epub 2022 Dec 23. PubMed 36562751.
Backbone
  Vector backbone: pTRIP TRE BI
  Vector type: Mammalian Expression, Lentiviral
Growth in bacteria
  Bacterial resistance: Ampicillin, 100 μg/mL
  Growth temperature: 37°C
  Growth strain: NEB Stable
  Copy number: High Copy
Gene/Insert 1
  Gene/Insert name: SEPTIN7 (alt name: SEPT7)
  Species: H. sapiens (human)
  Mutation: SEPT7 W269A, H279D
  Entrez Gene: SEPTIN7 (a.k.a. CDC10, CDC3, NBLA02942, SEPT7, SEPT7A)
  Promoter: bidirectional TRE
  Tag / fusion protein: GFP11 (N terminal on insert)
  Cloning method: Gibson Cloning
  Sequencing primers: 5′ n/a
Gene/Insert 2
  Gene/Insert name: SEPTIN 9
  Mutation: SEPT9_i1 W520A, H530D
  Entrez Gene: SEPTIN9 (a.k.a. AF17q25, MSF, MSF1, NAPB, PNUTL4, SEPT9, SINT1, SeptD1)
  Promoter: bidirectional TRE
  Tag / fusion protein: GFP10 (C terminal on insert)
  Cloning method: Gibson Cloning
  Sequencing primers: 5′ n/a
Gene/Insert 3
  Gene/Insert name: IRES-TagBFP
Terms and licenses: Academic/Nonprofit Terms; Industry Terms: Not Available to Industry
Depositor comments: Please visit https://doi.org/10.1101/2022.02.23.481653 for bioRxiv preprint.
How to cite: pTRIP TRE BI_GFP11-14-SEPT7 Gmut1_SEPT9_i1 Gmut-14-GFP10 was a gift from Manos Mavrakis (Addgene plasmid # 180355 ; http://n2t.net/addgene:180355 ; RRID:Addgene_180355)
