[The description below was written by a language model from this plasmid's Addgene catalogue record and pLannotate feature annotations shown in this document.]
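Description:
pTRIP TRE BI_GFP11-14-SEPT7 Gmut1_SEPT9_i1 Gmut-14-GFP10 is a 14.3 kb HIV-1-based lentiviral transfer plasmid for doxycycline-regulated co-expression of two human septin mutants in mammalian cells. It is maintained in E. coli through a high-copy ColE1/pUC-type origin and ampicillin resistance. The backbone also carries pBR322 remnants and an SV40 promoter-driven gpt cassette that lies outside the viral region. The lentiviral elements comprise a 5' LTR, Ψ packaging signal, partial gag, RRE, cPPT/CTS and a self-inactivating ΔU3 3' LTR, so the cassette can be packaged and integrated when helper functions are supplied in trans.

The payload is built around a bidirectional Tet-responsive promoter: seven tet operators flanked by minimal CMV promoters. It requires a Tet transactivator, which is not encoded on this plasmid. In one direction it drives SEPT7 carrying W269A and H279D ("Gmut1") with an N-terminal GFP11 tag, terminated by an SV40 poly(A) signal. In the other direction it drives SEPT9 isoform 1 carrying W520A and H530D ("Gmut") with a C-terminal GFP10 tag, followed by an EMCV IRES and TagBFP, which marks expressing cells. The short "CyPet" and "Superfolder GFP" fragments in the annotation correspond to the GFP11 and GFP10 β-strands. The "14" in the name presumably denotes the linker between tag and septin, though the record does not define it.

GFP10 and GFP11 are the two small tags of the tripartite split-GFP system. Green fluorescence appears only when they are brought together by an interaction between the tagged proteins and complemented by the GFP1-9 fragment, which must be provided separately. The construct therefore reports SEPT7–SEPT9 association in cells. Judging by their names, the mutations target the septin G interface, so the construct likely serves as an interface-disrupted comparison in studies of septin octamer and filament assembly.
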