Features (pLannotate 1.2.2; 36 found; start..end, strand, type, name):
     22..103     -  polyA_signal   SV40 poly(A) signal: SV40 polyadenylation signal
    126..209     -  CDS            large T antigen (fragment): large T antigen from SV40 (simian virus 40)
    220..1530    -  CDS            SEPTIN7: SEPT7_HUMAN - Also known as CDC10, SEPT7. Experimental evidence at protein level: Swiss-Prot protein existence level 1. Filament-forming cytoskeletal GTPase. Required for normal organization of the actin cytoskeleton. Required for normal progress through mitosis. Involved in cytokinesis. Required for normal association of CENPE with the kinetochore. Plays a role in ciliogenesis and collective cell movements. Forms a filamentous structure with SEPTIN12, SEPTIN6, SEPTIN2 and probably SEPTIN4 at the sperm annulus which is required for the structural integrity and motility of the sperm tail during
   1582..1635    -  CDS            CyPet (fragment): cyan fluorescent protein optimized for FRET with YPet (Nguyen and Daugherty, 2005) mammalian codon-optimized
   1661..2048    +  promoter       bidirectional TRE promoter: Tet-responsive bidirectional promoter PTight-BI, consisting of seven tet operator sequences flanked on each side by the minimal CMV promoter
   2075..3832    +  CDS            SEPTIN9: SEPT9_HUMAN - Also known as KIAA0991, MSF, SEPT9. Experimental evidence at protein level: Swiss-Prot protein existence level 1. Filament-forming cytoskeletal GTPase (By similarity). May play a role in cytokinesis (Potential). May play a role in the internalization of 2 intracellular microbial pathogens, Listeria monocytogenes and Shigella flexneri. From Homo sapiens (Human).
   3884..3937    +  CDS            Superfolder GFP (fragment): Superfolder GFP is a basic (constitutively fluorescent) green fluorescent protein published in 2005, derived from Aequorea victoria. It is reported to be a very rapidly-maturing weak dimer.
   3963..4523    +  misc_feature   IRES: internal ribosome entry site (IRES) of the encephalomyocarditis virus (EMCV)
   4529..5230    +  CDS            TagBFP: monomeric blue fluorescent protein mammalian codon-optimized
   5232..5432    +  CDS            nef (fragment): NEF_HV1Z2 - Experimental evidence at protein level: Swiss-Prot protein existence level 1. Extracellular Nef protein targets CD4(+) T-lymphocytes for apoptosis by interacting with CXCR4 surface receptors. From Human immunodeficiency virus type 1 group M subtype D (isolate Z2/CDC-Z34) (HIV-1).
   5434..5465    +  LTR            3' LTR (ΔU3) (fragment): self-inactivating 3' long terminal repeat (LTR) from HIV-1
   5513..5693    +  LTR            5' LTR (truncated): truncated 5' long terminal repeat (LTR) from HIV-1
   6655..6753    -  CDS            TBC1D5 (fragment): TBCD5_HUMAN - Also known as KIAA0210. Experimental evidence at protein level: Swiss-Prot protein existence level 1. May act as a GTPase-activating protein (GAP) for Rab family protein(s). May act as a GAP for RAB7A. Can displace RAB7A and retromer CSC subcomplex from the endosomal membrane to the cytosol; at least retromer displacement seems to require its catalytic activity (PubMed:19531583, PubMed:20923837). Required for retrograde transport of cargo proteins from endosomes to the trans-Golgi network (TGN); the function seems to require its catalytic activity. Involved in regulation of autop
   7159..7438    +  CDS            TcR (fragment): tetracycline efflux protein; tet; confers resistance to tetracycline
   7439..7487    -  misc_feature   bom (fragment): basis of mobility region from pBR322
   7589..7624    -  CDS            rop (fragment): Rop protein, which maintains plasmids at low copy number; rop
   7719..7823    +  promoter       AmpR promoter: bla
   7824..8684    +  CDS            AmpR: β-lactamase; bla; confers resistance to ampicillin, carbenicillin, and related antibiotics
   8855..9443    +  rep_origin     ori: high-copy-number ColE1/pMB1/pBR322/pUC origin of replication
   9626..9682    +  CDS            lacI (fragment): lac repressor; lacI; The lac repressor binds to the lac operator to inhibit transcription in E. coli. This inhibition can be relieved by adding lactose or isopropyl-β-D-thiogalactopyranoside (IPTG).
   9689..10018   +  promoter       SV40 promoter: SV40 enhancer and early promoter
  10218..10337   +  CDS            gpt (fragment): XGPT_ECOLI - Also known as gpp, gxu. Experimental evidence at protein level: Swiss-Prot protein existence level 1. Purine salvage pathway enzyme that catalyzes the transfer of the ribosyl-5-phosphate group from 5-phospho-alpha-D-ribose 1- diphosphate (PRPP) to the N9 position of the 6-oxopurines guanine and xanthine to form the corresponding ribonucleotides GMP (guanosine 5'- monophosphate) and XMP (xanthosine 5'-monophosphate), with the release of PPi. To a lesser extent, also acts on hypoxanthine (PubMed:9100006, PubMed:3886014). Does not ribophosphorylate adenine (PubMed:3886014). From Esch
  10337..10672   +  CDS            gpt (fragment): XGPT_ECOLI - Also known as gpp, gxu. Experimental evidence at protein level: Swiss-Prot protein existence level 1. Purine salvage pathway enzyme that catalyzes the transfer of the ribosyl-5-phosphate group from 5-phospho-alpha-D-ribose 1- diphosphate (PRPP) to the N9 position of the 6-oxopurines guanine and xanthine to form the corresponding ribonucleotides GMP (guanosine 5'- monophosphate) and XMP (xanthosine 5'-monophosphate), with the release of PPi. To a lesser extent, also acts on hypoxanthine (PubMed:9100006, PubMed:3886014). Does not ribophosphorylate adenine (PubMed:3886014). From Esch
  10767..11072   +  CDS            frsA (fragment): FRSA_ECOLI - Also known as yafA. Experimental evidence at protein level: Swiss-Prot protein existence level 1. Catalyzes the hydrolysis of esters (PubMed:15808744). Displays esterase activity toward pNP-butyrate (PubMed:15808744). May stimulate mixed-acid fermentation by acting as a fermentation/respiration switch that down-regulates respiration and up- regulates fermentation rates (PubMed:15169777). From Escherichia coli (strain K12).
  11076..11150   +  CDS            small t antigen (fragment): SV40 (simian virus 40) small t antigen
  11152..11217   +  intron         small t intron: SV40 (simian virus 40) small t antigen intron
  11347..11367   +  CDS            SV40 NLS: nuclear localization signal of SV40 (simian virus 40) large T antigen
  11686..11769   +  CDS            large T antigen (fragment): large T antigen from SV40 (simian virus 40)
  11792..11926   +  polyA_signal   SV40 poly(A) signal: SV40 polyadenylation signal
  12093..12422   +  CDS            nef (fragment): NEF_HV1BR - Experimental evidence at protein level: Swiss-Prot protein existence level 1. Extracellular Nef protein targets CD4(+) T-lymphocytes for apoptosis by interacting with CXCR4 surface receptors (PubMed:14990729). From Human immunodeficiency virus type 1 group M subtype B (isolate BRU/LAI) (HIV-1).
  12470..12727   +  LTR            5' LTR (truncated): truncated 5' long terminal repeat (LTR) from HIV-1
  12774..12899   +  misc_feature   HIV-1 Ψ: packaging signal of human immunodeficiency virus type 1
  12883..13246   +  CDS            HIV-1 gag (fragment): gag protein from human immunodeficiency virus 1; gag
  13392..13625   +  misc_feature   RRE: The Rev response element (RRE) of HIV-1 allows for Rev-dependent mRNA export from the nucleus to the cytoplasm.
  14002..14102   +  CDS            Rev (fragment): human immunodeficiency virus 1 (HIV-1) Rev protein; rev; enhances nuclear export of unspliced and incompletely spliced viral mRNAs
  14147..14264   +  misc_feature   cPPT/CTS: central polypurine tract and central termination sequence of HIV-1
>Addgene plasmid #180355 | pTRIP TRE BI_GFP11-14-SEPT7 Gmut1_SEPT9_i1 Gmut-14-GFP10 | addgene full sequence | sequence record 357948 | Addgene NGS Result
TTGGCTGATACGCGTACGTCGGCAGTGAAAAAAATGCTTTATTTGTGAAATTTGTGATGCTATTGCTTTA
TTTGTAACCATTATAAGCTGCAATAAACAAGTTAACAACAACAATTGCATTCATTTTATGTTTCAGGTTC
AGGGGGAGGTGTGGGAGGTTTTTTAAAGCAAGTAAAACCTCTACAAATGTGGTATGGCTGATTATGATCC
TCTAGATTAAAAGATCTTCCCTTTCTTCTTGTTCTTTTCCAAGGTTCTTGAAGAGTTCTGTTGTTCTAAA
ATACGTTGTTGAGCTTCCCAGTTTGCTTTCTCATCCTCGAACTGACGACGTTTTTCCTCCAATTCTTTGT
GCTGTGCTTCCAAATTCTTTTTCATTTGCTCATGGCGCCGCTGGAGCTCAGCTTCAGAGTCCTTCAGTTT
TTGAACTTTTTCTTTGACCTTCATCTCAAACACCTGCTCCATCTCCATCTCCATCTTCTTCATTTTAGCT
ACATGCTCCCTTCTTTCTTCTTCCATTTGTGCCAGAGGGCTCTTAGTCAGCTGCCCTTTATTCTTGTTGT
TATCAACTCCATTATAAGTCACAGCTGCAAGTTTTCTGCTTCTGTAGTTCTCATAGTGGACATTATTAGT
AACATCTTTCAAGTCCTGCATGTGTGTTCTTATCAACATATTTCTTAGGATTGTAAAATCACAATCTTCA
CCATTTTCAACTTCAGCAACACCCGCAGGATACTGCCTTCCTCTGACCCTTTTGCCATTAACTTCAATGA
TAGTATTACTACCTACCACAGCAAGAGGTAAACGGTCCTTTATCTTTTTAACAAGTTTATTTTCTTCTTC
ATCATCTGTTTCTGGAAATTCGTATATTTTAATTTTATGTTCTTGGATTTCTTTCATTATCTGTTTTTTA
AACTGTTGGCATTCCTCTGGTGTGAGTGTGTCTGCTTTGGCAATAAGTGGGATGATATTCACTTTTTCAT
GCAAACGCTTCATAAACTCAATATCCAATGGTTTAAGTCCATGTCCTGAAGGAGCAATGAAGTATAAACA
ACACTGCACCCTGTTATCAGGCATCTGACGTCTGTTCACTCGTGATTCTGCATTTAGGTAGTCCTCAAAT
TTACTATCAATGTAGTCGATAACAGGCTGCCAGCAATTACTATTATCCACTGCATCTCCAAATCCTGGGG
TATCAACTATTGTGAGCAGCAACTGAACACCACCTTCTTTGATTAAAACTTTGGATTGTTCCACCTGTAC
AGTCTTTTTAATTCTATGAGAAGGACCTGGATACTCTGGAGAATACAAATCTGTGAGGAATAATGAGTTG
ATTAATGTCGACTTTCCCAATCCAGATTCACCCACTACCATAAGCGTGAATTCAAAACCTCTCTTCACCG
ATTTTCTGTATACTTGATTTGGGAGATTGGCAAATCCCACATAGCCTTCAAGGTTCTTCTGTTGAGCTAC
CATGGTGCTGCTGTTGACGCTCCTCTCCTCAGCAGCAGCGGATCTCGCACTGACCGACATTCCGGAGGAC
CCACCACCTCCAGAGCCACCGCCACCATCGATGGAGGCGTCGGTGATGCCGGCGGCGGTCACGTACTCCA
GCAGCACCATGTGGTCGCGCTTCTCCATCATATGACCGGTGAATTCTCCAGGCGATCTGACGGTTCACTA
AACGAGCTCTGCTTATATAGGCCTCCCACCGTACACGCCACCTCGACATACTCGAGTTTACTCCCTATCA
GTGATAGAGAACGTATGTCGAGTTTACTCCCTATCAGTGATAGAGAACGATGTCGAGTTTACTCCCTATC
AGTGATAGAGAACGTATGTCGAGTTTACTCCCTATCAGTGATAGAGAACGTATGTCGAGTTTACTCCCTA
TCAGTGATAGAGAACGTATGTCGAGTTTATCCCTATCAGTGATAGAGAACGTATGTCGAGTTTACTCCCT
ATCAGTGATAGAGAACGTATGTCGAGGTAGGCGTGTACGGTGGGAGGCCTATATAAGCAGAGCTCGTTTA
GTGAACCGTCAGATCGCCTGGAGATTTCGAGCTCGGTACCGCGGATGAAGAAGTCTTACTCAGGAGGCAC
GCGGACCTCCAGTGGCCGGCTCCGGAGGCTTGGTGACTCCAGTGGCCCAGCCTTAAAAAGATCTTTTGAG
GTCGAGGAGGTCGAGACACCCAACTCCACCCCACCCCGGAGGGTCCAGACTCCCCTACTCCGAGCCACTG
TGGCCAGCTCCACCCAGAAATTCCAGGACCTGGGCGTGAAGAACTCAGAACCCTCGGCCCGCCATGTGGA
CTCCCTAAGCCAACGCTCCCCCAAGGCGTCCCTGCGGAGGGTGGAGCTCTCGGGCCCCAAGGCGGCCGAG
CCGGTGTCCCGGCGCACTGAGCTGTCCATTGACATCTCGTCCAAGCAGGTGGAGAACGCCGGGGCCATCG
GCCCGTCCCGGTTCGGGCTCAAGAGGGCCGAGGTGTTGGGCCACAAGACGCCAGAACCGGCCCCTCGGAG
GACGGAGATCACCATCGTCAAACCCCAGGAGTCAGCCCACCGGAGGATGGAGCCCCCTGCCTCCAAGGTC
CCCGAGGTGCCCACTGCCCCTGCCACCGACGCAGCCCCCAAGAGGGTGGAGATCCAGATGCCCAAGCCTG
CTGAGGCGCCCACCGCCCCCAGCCCAGCCCAGACCTTGGAGAATTCAGAGCCTGCCCCTGTGTCTCAGCT
GCAGAGCAGGCTGGAGCCCAAGCCCCAGCCCCCTGTGGCTGAGGCTACACCCCGGAGCCAGGAGGCCACT
GAGGCGGCTCCCAGCTGCGTTGGCGACATGGCCGACACCCCCAGAGATGCCGGGCTCAAGCAGGCGCCTG
CATCACGGAACGAGAAGGCCCCGGTGGACTTCGGCTACGTGGGGATTGACTCCATCCTGGAGCAGATGCG
CCGGAAGGCCATGAAGCAGGGCTTCGAGTTCAACATCATGGTGGTCGGGCAGAGCGGCTTGGGTAAATCC
ACCTTAATCAACACCCTCTTCAAATCCAAAATCAGCCGGAAGTCGGTGCAGCCCACCTCAGAGGAGCGCA
TCCCCAAGACCATCGAGATCAAGTCCATCACGCACGATATTGAGGAGAAAGGCGTCCGGATGAAGCTGAC
AGTGATTGACACACCAGGGTTCGGGGACCACATCAACAACGAGAACTGCTGGCAGCCCATCATGAAGTTC
ATCAATGACCAGTACGAGAAATACCTGCAGGAGGAGGTCAACATCAACCGCAAGAAGCGCATCCCGGACA
CCCGCGTCCACTGCTGCCTCTACTTCATCCCCGCCACCGGCCACTCCCTCAGGCCCCTGGACATCGAGTT
TATGAAACGCCTGAGCAAGGTGGTCAACATCGTCCCTGTCATCGCCAAGGCGGACACACTCACCCTGGAG
GAGAGGGTCCACTTCAAACAGCGGATCACCGCAGACCTGCTGTCCAACGGCATCGACGTGTACCCCCAGA
AGGAATTTGATGAGGACTCGGAGGACCGGCTGGTGAACGAGAAGTTCCGGGAGATGATCCCATTTGCTGT
GGTGGGCAGTGACCACGAGTACCAGGTCAACGGCAAGAGGATCCTTGGGAGGAAGACCAAGGCGGGTACC
ATCGAAGTTGAAAACACCACAGATTGTGAGTTTGCCTACCTGCGGGACCTTCTCATCAGGACGCACATGC
AGAACATCAAGGACATCACCAGCAGCATCCACTTCGAGGCGTACCGTGTGAAGCGCCTCAACGAGGGCAG
CAGCGCCATGGCCAACGGCGTGGAGGAGAAGGAGCCAGAAGCCCCAGAGATGATCGATGGTGGCGGTGGC
TCTGGAGGTGGTGGGTCCTCCGGAATGGGCGACCTGCCCGACGACCACTACCTGTCCACCCAGACCATCC
TGAGCAAGGACCTGAACTAAGCTAGCTAATAGTTCCGCCCCTCTCCCTCCCCCCTAACGTTACTGGCCGA
AGCCGCTTGGAATAAGGCCGGTGTGCGTTTGTCTATATGTTATTTTCCACCATATTGCCGTCTTTTGGCA
ATGTGAGGGCCCGGAAACCTGGCCCTGTCTTCTTGACGAGCATTCCTAGGGGTCTTTCCCCTCTCGCCAA
AGGAATGCAAGGTCTGTTGAATGTCGTGAAGGAAGCAGTTCCTCTGGAAGCTTCTTGAAGACAAACAACG
TCTGTAGCGACCCTTTGCAGGCAGCGGAACCCCCCACCTGGCGACAGGTGCCTCTGCGGCCAAAAGCCAC
GTGTATAAGATACACCTGCAAAGGCGGCACAACCCCAGTGCCACGTTGTGAGTTGGATAGTTGTGGAAAG
AGTCAAATGGCTCTCCTCAAGCGTATTCAACAAGGGGCTGAAGGATGCCCAGAAGGTACCCCATTGTATG
GGATCTGATCTGGGGCCTCGGTGCACATGCTTTACATGTGTTTAGTCGAGGTTAAAAAAACGTCTAGGCC
CCCCGAACCACGGGGACGTGGTTTTCCTTTGAAAAACACGATGCAAGCATGAGCGAGCTGATTAAGGAGA
ACATGCACATGAAGCTGTACATGGAGGGCACCGTGGACAACCATCACTTCAAGTGCACATCCGAGGGCGA
AGGCAAGCCCTACGAGGGCACCCAGACCATGAGAATCAAGGTGGTCGAGGGCGGCCCTCTCCCCTTCGCC
TTCGACATCCTGGCTACTAGCTTCCTCTACGGCAGCAAGACCTTCATCAACCACACCCAGGGCATCCCCG
ACTTCTTCAAGCAGTCCTTCCCTGAGGGCTTCACATGGGAGAGAGTCACCACATACGAAGACGGGGGCGT
GCTGACCGCTACCCAGGACACCAGCCTCCAGGACGGCTGCCTCATCTACAACGTCAAGATCAGAGGGGTG
AACTTCACATCCAACGGCCCTGTGATGCAGAAGAAAACACTCGGCTGGGAGGCCTTCACCGAGACGCTGT
ACCCCGCTGACGGCGGCCTGGAAGGCAGAAACGACATGGCCCTGAAGCTCGTGGGCGGGAGCCATCTGAT
CGCAAACATCAAGACCACATATAGATCCAAGAAACCCGCTAAGAACCTCAAGATGCCTGGCGTCTACTAT
GTGGACTACAGACTGGAAAGAATCAAGGAGGCCAACAACGAGACCTACGTCGAGCAGCACGAGGTGGCAG
TGGCCAGATACTGCGACCTCCCTAGCAAACTGGGGCACAAGCTTAATTAAGGATCCAGCGGCCGCTCGAG
ACCTAGAAAAACATGGAGCAATCACAAGTAGCAATACAGCAGCTACCAATGCTGATTGTGCCTGGCTAGA
AGCACAAGAGGAGGAGGAGGTGGGTTTTCCAGTCACACCTCAGGTACCTTTAAGACCAATGACTTACAAG
GCAGCTGTAGATCTTAGCCACTTTTTAAAAGAAAAGGGGGGACTGGAAGGGCTAATTCACTCCCAACGAA
GACAAAATCGTCGAGAGATGCTGCATATAAGCAGCTGCTTTTTGCTTGTACTGGGTCTCTCTGGTTAGAC
CAGATCTGAGCCTGGGAGCTCTCTGGCTAACTAGGGAACCCACTGCTTAAGCCTCAATAAAGCTTGCCTT
GAGTGCTTCAAGTAGTGTGTGCCCGTCTGTTGTGTGACTCTGGTAACTAGAGATCCCTCAGACCCTTTTA
GTCAGTGTGGAAAATCTCTAGCAGTAGTAGTTCATGTCATCTTATTATTCAGTATTTATAACTTGCAAAG
AAATGAATATCAGAGAGTGAGAGGCCTTGACATTATAATAGATTTAGCAGGAATTGAACTAGGAGTGGAG
CACACAGGCAAAGCTGCAGAAGTACTTGGAAGAAGCCACCAGAGATACTCACGATTCTGCACATACCTGG
CTAATCCCAGATCCTAAGGATTACATTAAGTTTACTAACATTTATATAATGATTTATAGTTTAAAGTATA
AACTTATCTAATTTACTATTCTGACAGATATTAATTAATCCTCAAATATCATAAGAGATGATTACTATTA
TCCCCATTTAACACAAGAGGAAACTGAGAGGGAAAGATGTTGAAGTAATTTTCCCACAATTACAGCATCC
GTTAGTTACGACTCTATGATCTTCTGACACAAATTCCATTTACTCCTCACCCTATGACTCAGTCGAATAT
ATCAAAGTTATGGACATTATGCTAAGTAACAAATTACCCTTTTATATAGTAAATACTGAGTAGATTGAGA
GAAGAAATTGTTTGCAAACCTGAATAGCTTCAAGAAGAAGAGAAGTGAGGATAAGAATAACAGTTGTCAT
TTAACAAGTTTTAACAAGTAACTTGGTTAGAAAGGGATTCAAATGCATAAAGCAAGGGATAAATTTTTCT
GGCAACAAGACTATACAATATAACCTTAAATATGACTTCAAATAATTGTTGGAACTTGATAAAACTAATT
AAATATTATTGAAGATTATCAATATTATAAATGTAATTTACTTTTAAAAAGGGAACATAGAAATGTGTAT
CATTAGAGTAGAAAACAATCCTTATTATCACAATTTGTCAAAACAAGTTTGTTATTAACACAAGTAGAAT
ACTGCATTCAATTAAGTTGACTGCAGATTTTGTGTTTTGTTAAAATTAGAAAGAGATAACAACAATTTGA
ATTATTGAAAGTAACATGTAAATAGTTCTACATACGTTCTTTTGACATCTTGTTCAATCATTGATCGAAG
TTCTTTATCTTGGAAGAATTTGTTCCAAAGACTCTGAAATAAGGAAAACAATCTATTATATAGTCTCACA
CCTTTGTTTTACTTTTAGTGATTTCAATTTAATAATGTAAATGGTTAAAATTTATTCTTCTCTGAGATCA
TTTCACATTGCAGATAGAAAACCTGAGACTGGGGTAATTTTTATTAAAATCTAATTTAATCTCAGAAACA
CATCTTTATTCTAACATCAATTTTTCCAGTTTGATATTATCATATAAAGTCAGCCTTCCTCATCTGCAGG
TTCCACAACAAAAATCCAACCAACTGTGGATCAAAAATATTGGGAAAAAATTAAAAATAGCAATACAACA
ATAAAAAAATACAAATCAGAAAAACAGCACAGTATAACAACTTTATTTAGCATTTACAATCTATTAGGTA
TTATAAGTAATCTAGCCAGATCCTCTACGCCGGACGCATCGTGGCCGGCATCACCGGCGCCACAGGTGCG
GTTGCTGGCGCCTATATCGCCGACATCACCGATGGGGAAGATCGGGCTCGCCACTTCGGGCTCATGAGCG
CTTGTTTCGGCGTGGGTATGGTGGCAGGCCCCGTGGCCGGGGGACTGTTGGGCGCCATCTCCTTGCATGC
ACCATTCCTTGCGGCGGCGGTGCTCAACGGCCTCAACCTACTACTGGGCTGCTTCCTAATGCAGGAGTCG
CATAAGGGAGAGCGTCGAATGGTGCACTCTCAGTACAATCTGCTCTGATGCCGCATAGTTAAGCCAGCCC
CGACACCCGCCAACACCCGCTGACGCGCCCTGACGGGCTTGTCTGCTCCCGGCATCCGCTTACAGACAAG
CTGTGACCGTCTCCGGGAGCTGCATGTGTCAGAGGTTTTCACCGTCATCACCGAAACGCGCGAGACGAAA
GGGCCTCGTGATACGCCTATTTTTATAGGTTAATGTCATGATAATAATGGTTTCTTAGACGTCAGGTGGC
ACTTTTCGGGGAAATGTGCGCGGAACCCCTATTTGTTTATTTTTCTAAATACATTCAAATATGTATCCGC
TCATGAGACAATAACCCTGATAAATGCTTCAATAATATTGAAAAAGGAAGAGTATGAGTATTCAACATTT
CCGTGTCGCCCTTATTCCCTTTTTTGCGGCATTTTGCCTTCCTGTTTTTGCTCACCCAGAAACGCTGGTG
AAAGTAAAAGATGCTGAAGATCAGTTGGGTGCACGAGTGGGTTACATCGAACTGGATCTCAACAGCGGTA
AGATCCTTGAGAGTTTTCGCCCCGAAGAACGTTTTCCAATGATGAGCACTTTTAAAGTTCTGCTATGTGG
CGCGGTATTATCCCGTATTGACGCCGGGCAAGAGCAACTCGGTCGCCGCATACACTATTCTCAGAATGAC
TTGGTTGAGTACTCACCAGTCACAGAAAAGCATCTTACGGATGGCATGACAGTAAGAGAATTATGCAGTG
CTGCCATAACCATGAGTGATAACACTGCGGCCAACTTACTTCTGACAACGATCGGAGGACCGAAGGAGCT
AACCGCTTTTTTGCACAACATGGGGGATCATGTAACTCGCCTTGATCGTTGGGAACCGGAGCTGAATGAA
GCCATACCAAACGACGAGCGTGACACCACGATGCCTGTAGCAATGGCAACAACGTTGCGCAAACTATTAA
CTGGCGAACTACTTACTCTAGCTTCCCGGCAACAATTAATAGACTGGATGGAGGCGGATAAAGTTGCAGG
ACCACTTCTGCGCTCGGCCCTTCCGGCTGGCTGGTTTATTGCTGATAAATCTGGAGCCGGTGAGCGTGGG
TCTCGCGGTATCATTGCAGCACTGGGGCCAGATGGTAAGCCCTCCCGTATCGTAGTTATCTACACGACGG
GGAGTCAGGCAACTATGGATGAACGAAATAGACAGATCGCTGAGATAGGTGCCTCACTGATTAAGCATTG
GTAACTGTCAGACCAAGTTTACTCATATATACTTTAGATTGATTTAAAACTTCATTTTTAATTTAAAAGG
ATCTAGGTGAAGATCCTTTTTGATAATCTCATGACCAAAATCCCTTAACGTGAGTTTTCGTTCCACTGAG
CGTCAGACCCCGTAGAAAAGATCAAAGGATCTTCTTGAGATCCTTTTTTTCTGCGCGTAATCTGCTGCTT
GCAAACAAAAAAACCACCGCTACCAGCGGTGGTTTGTTTGCCGGATCAAGAGCTACCAACTCTTTTTCCG
AAGGTAACTGGCTTCAGCAGAGCGCAGATACCAAATACTGTTCTTCTAGTGTAGCCGTAGTTAGGCCACC
ACTTCAAGAACTCTGTAGCACCGCCTACATACCTCGCTCTGCTAATCCTGTTACCAGTGGCTGCTGCCAG
TGGCGATAAGTCGTGTCTTACCGGGTTGGACTCAAGACGATAGTTACCGGATAAGGCGCAGCGGTCGGGC
TGAACGGGGGGTTCGTGCACACAGCCCAGCTTGGAGCGAACGACCTACACCGAACTGAGATACCTACAGC
GTGAGCTATGAGAAAGCGCCACGCTTCCCGAAGGGAGAAAGGCGGACAGGTATCCGGTAAGCGGCAGGGT
CGGAACAGGAGAGCGCACGAGGGAGCTTCCAGGGGGAAACGCCTGGTATCTTTATAGTCCTGTCGGGTTT
CGCCACCTCTGACTTGAGCGTCGATTTTTGTGATGCTCGTCAGGGGGGCGGAGCCTATGGAAAAACGCCA
GCAACGCGGCCTTTTTACGGTTCCTGGCCTTTTGCTGGCCTTTTGCTCACATGTTCTTTCCTGCGTTATC
CCCTGATTCTGTGGATAACCGTATTACCGCCTTTGAGTGAGCTGATACCGCTCGCCGCAGCCGAACGACC
GAGCGCAGCGAGTCAGTGAGCGAGGAAGCGGAAGAGCGCCCAATACGCAAACCGCCTCTCCCCGCGCGTT
GGCCGATTCATTAATGCAGCTGTGGAATGTGTGTCAGTTAGGGTGTGGAAAGTCCCCAGGCTCCCCAGCA
GGCAGAAGTATGCAAAGCATGCATCTCAATTAGTCAGCAACCAGGTGTGGAAAGTCCCCAGGCTCCCCAG
CAGGCAGAAGTATGCAAAGCATGCATCTCAATTAGTCAGCAACCATAGTCCCGCCCCTAACTCCGCCCAT
CCCGCCCCTAACTCCGCCCAGTTCCGCCCATTCTCCGCCCCATGGCTGACTAATTTTTTTTATTTATGCA
GAGGCCGAGGCCGCCTCGGCCTCTGAGCTATTCCAGAAGTAGTGAGGAGGCTTTTTTGGAGGCCTAGGCT
TTTGCAAAAAGCTTGGACACAAGACAGGCTTGCGAGATATGTTTGAGAATACCACTTTATCCCGCGTCAG
GGAGAGGCAGTGCGTAAAAAGACGCGGACTCATGTGAAATACTGGTTTTTAGTGCGCCAGATCTCTATAA
TCTCGCGCAACCTATTTTCCCCTCGAACACTTTTTAAGCCGTAGATAAACAGGCTGGGACACTTCACATG
AGCGAAAAATACATCGTCACCTGGGACATGTTGCAGATCCATGCACGTAAACTCGCAAGCCGACTGATGC
CTTCTGAACAATGGAAAGGCATTATTGCCGTAAGCCGTGGCGGTCTGTACCGGGTGCGTTACTGGCGCGT
GAACTGGGTATTCGTCATGTCGATACCGTTTGTATTTCCAGCTACGATCACGACAACCAGCGCGAGCTTA
AAGTGCTGAAACGCGCAGAAGGCGATGGCGAAGGCTTCATCGTTATTGATGACCTGGTGGATACCGGTGG
TACTGCGGTTGCGATTCGTGAAATGTATCCAAAAGCGCACTTTGTCACCATCTTCGCAAAACCGGCTGGT
CGTCCGCTGGTTGATGACTATGTTGTTGATATCCCGCAAGATACCTGGATTGAACAGCCGTGGGATATGG
GCGTCGTATTCGTCCCGCCAATCTCCGGTCGCTAATCTTTTCAACGCCTGGCACTGCCGGGCGTTGTTCT
TTTTAACTTCAGGCGGGTTACAATAGTTTCCAGTAAGTATTCTGGAGGCTGCATCCATGACACAGGCAAA
CCTGAGCGAAACCCTGTTCAAACCCCGCTTTAAACATCCTGAAACCTCGACGCTAGTCCGCCGCTTTAAT
CACGGCGCACAACCGCCTGTGCAGTCGGCCCTTGATGGTAAAACCATCCCTCACTGGTATCGCATGATTA
ACCGTCTGATGTGGATCTGGCGCGGCATTGACCCACGCGAAATCCTCGACGTCCAGGCACGTATTGTGAT
GAGCGATGCCGAACGTACCGACGATGATTTATACGATACGGTGATTGGCTACCGTGGCGGCAACTGGATT
TATGAGTGGGCCCCGGATCTTTGTGAAGGAACCTTACTTCTGTGGTGTGACATAATTGGACAAACTACCT
ACAGAGATTTAAAGCTCTAAGGTAAATATAAAATTTTTAAGTGTATAATGTGTTAAACTACTGATTCTAA
TTGTTTGTGTATTTTAGATTCCAACCTATGGAACTGATGAATGGGAGCAGTGGTGGAATGCCTTTAATGA
GGAAAACCTGTTTTGCTCAGAAGAAATGCCATCTAGTGATGATGAGGCTACTGCTGACTCTCAACATTCT
ACTCCTCCAAAAAAGAAGAGAAAGGTAGAAGACCCCAAGGACTTTCCTTCAGAATTGCTAAGTTTTTTGA
GTCATGCTGTGTTTAGTAATAGAACTCTTGCTTGCTTTGCTATTTACACCACAAAGGAAAAAGCTGCACT
GCTATACAAGAAAATTATGGAAAAATATTCTGTAACCTTTATAAGTAGGCATAACAGTTATAATCATAAC
ATACTGTTTTTTCTTACTCCACACAGGCATAGAGTGTCTGCTATTAATAACTATGCTCAAAAATTGTGTA
CCTTTAGCTTTTTAATTTGTAAAGGGGTTAATAAGGAATATTTGATGTATAGTGCCTTGACTAGAGATCA
TAATCAGCCATACCACATTTGTAGAGGTTTTACTTGCTTTAAAAAACCTCCCACACCTCCCCCTGAACCT
GAAACATAAAATGAATGCAATTGTTGTTGTTAACTTGTTTATTGCAGCTTATAATGGTTACAAATAAAGC
AATAGCATCACAAATTTCACAAATAAAGCATTTTTTTCACTGCATTCTAGTTGTGGTTTGTCCAAACTCA
TCAATGTATCTTATCATGTCTGGATCAACTGGATAACTCAAGCTAACCAAAATCATCCCAAACTTCCCAC
CCCATACCCTATTACCACTGCCAATTACCTGTGGTTTCATTTACTCTAAACCTGTGATTCCTCTGAATTA
TTTTCATTTTAAAGAAATTGTATTTGTTAAATATGTACTACAAACTTAGTAGTTGGAAGGGCTAATTCAC
TCCCAAAGAAGACAAGATATCCTTGATCTGTGGATCTACCACACACAAGGCTACTTCCCTGATTAGCAGA
ACTACACACCAGGGCCAGGGGTCAGATATCCACTGACCTTTGGATGGTGCTACAAGCTAGTACCAGTTGA
GCCAGATAAGGTAGAAGAGGCCAATAAAGGAGAGAACACCAGCTTGTTACACCCTGTGAGCCTGCATGGG
ATGGATGACCCGGAGAGAGAAGTGTTAGAGTGGAGGTTTGACAGCCGCCTAGCATTTCATCACGTGGCCC
GAGAGCTGCATCCGGAGTACTTCAAGAACTGCTGATATCGAGCTTGCTACAAGGGACTTTCCGCTGGGGA
CTTTCCAGGGAGGCGTGGCCTGGGCGGGACTGGGGAGTGGCGAGCCCTCAGATCCTGCATATAAGCAGCT
GCTTTTTGCCTGTACTGGGTCTCTCTGGTTAGACCAGATCTGAGCCTGGGAGCTCTCTGGCTAACTAGGG
AACCCACTGCTTAAGCCTCAATAAAGCTTGCCTTGAGTGCTTCAAGTAGTGTGTGCCCGTCTGTTGTGTG
ACTCTGGTAACTAGAGATCCCTCAGACCCTTTTAGTCAGTGTGGAAAATCTCTAGCAGTGGCGCCCGAAC
AGGGACTTGAAAGCGAAAGGGAAACCAGAGGAGCTCTCTCGACGCAGGACTCGGCTTGCTGAAGCGCGCA
CGGCAAGAGGCGAGGGGCGGCGACTGGTGAGTACGCCAAAAATTTTGACTAGCGGAGGCTAGAAGGAGAG
AGATGGGTGCGAGAGCGTCAGTATTAAGCGGGGGAGAATTAGATCGCGATGGGAAAAAATTCGGTTAAGG
CCAGGGGGAAAGAAAAAATATAAATTAAAACATATAGTATGGGCAAGCAGGGAGCTAGAACGATTCGCAG
TTAATCCTGGCCTGTTAGAAACATCAGAAGGCTGTAGACAAATACTGGGACAGCTACAACCATCCCTTCA
GACAGGATCAGAAGAACTTAGATCATTATATAATACAGTAGCAACCCTCTATTGTGTGCATCAAAGGATA
GAGATAAAAGACACCAAGGAAGCTTTAGACAAGATAGAGGAAGAGCAAAACAAAAGTAAGACCACCGCAC
AGCAAGCGGCCGCTGATCTTCAGACCTGGAGGAGGAGATATGAGGGACAATTGGAGAAGTGAATTATATA
AATATAAAGTAGTAAAAATTGAACCATTAGGAGTAGCACCCACCAAGGCAAAGAGAAGAGTGGTGCAGAG
AGAAAAAAGAGCAGTGGGAATAGGAGCTTTGTTCCTTGGGTTCTTGGGAGCAGCAGGAAGCACTATGGGC
GCAGCGTCAATGACGCTGACGGTACAGGCCAGACAATTATTGTCTGGTATAGTGCAGCAGCAGAACAATT
TGCTGAGGGCTATTGAGGCGCAACAGCATCTGTTGCAACTCACAGTCTGGGGCATCAAGCAGCTCCAGGC
AAGAATCCTGGCTGTGGAAAGATACCTAAAGGATCAACAGCTCCTGGGGATTTGGGGTTGCTCTGGAAAA
CTCATTTGCACCACTGCTGTGCCTTGGAATGCTAGTTGGAGTAATAAATCTCTGGAACAGATTTGGAATC
ACACGACCTGGATGGAGTGGGACAGAGAAATTAACAATTACACAAGCTTAATACACTCCTTAATTGAAGA
ATCGCAAAACCAGCAAGAAAAGAATGAACAAGAATTATTGGAATTAGATAAATGGGCAAGTTTGTGGAAT
TGGTTTAACATAACAAATTGGCTGTGGTATATAAAATTATTCATAATGATAGTAGGAGGCTTGGTAGGTT
TAAGAATAGTTTTTGCTGTACTTTCTATAGTGAATAGAGTTAGGCAGGGATATTCACCATTATCGTTTCA
GACCCACCTCCCAACCCCGAGGGGACCCGACAGGCCCGAAGGAATAGAAGAAGAAGGTGGAGAGAGAGAC
AGAGACAGATCCATTCGATTAGTGAACGGATCTCGACGGTATCGCCGAATTCACAAATGGCAGTATTCAT
CCACAATTTTAAAAGAAAAGGGGGGATTGGGGGGTACAGTGCAGGGGAAAGAATAGTAGACATAATAGCA
ACAGACATACAAACTAAAGAATTACAAAAACAAATTACAAAAATTCAAAATTTTCGGGTTTATTACAGGG
ACAGCAGAGATCCACT
